Addgene plasmid #250996: pAH_DEST_nHalo-Sec61β-3XFLAG
Purpose: Expression of Sec61β with N-terminal Halo and C-terminal 3XFLAG tags
Depositing lab: Anthony Pedley. Depositing organization: University of Iowa. Publication: Coordination of cell organelles to promote metabolon formation. Sha Z, Pedley AM, Iles TD, Zhang S, Staub JR, Zhou R, Benkovic SJ. Proc Natl Acad Sci U S A. 2026 Feb 3;123(5):e2532504123. doi: 10.1073/pnas.2532504123. Epub 2026 Jan 26. PubMed 41587318.
Backbone
  Vector backbone: pAH_DEST_nHalo-3XFLAG
  Backbone manufacturer: DNASU
  Total vector size (bp): 6035
  Vector type: Mammalian Expression
Growth in bacteria
  Bacterial resistance: Ampicillin, 100 μg/mL
  Growth temperature: 37°C
  Growth strain: DH5alpha
  Copy number: Unknown
Gene/Insert
  Gene/Insert name: SEC61β
  Species: H. sapiens (human)
  Insert size (bp): 291
  Entrez Gene: SEC61B
  Promoter: CMV
  Tag / fusion protein: Halo Tag (N terminal on backbone); 3XFLAG (C terminal on backbone)
  Cloning method: Gateway Cloning
  Sequencing primers: 5′ CTAATTGCAAGGCCGTGGATATC
Resource information
  A portion of this plasmid was derived from a plasmid made by: The vector backbone was originally acquired from DNASU (cat no: EvNO00983632) and is under a MTA with the University of Iowa.
Terms and licenses: Academic/Nonprofit Terms; Industry Terms: Not Available to Industry
How to cite: pAH_DEST_nHalo-Sec61β-3XFLAG was a gift from Anthony Pedley (Addgene plasmid # 250996 ; http://n2t.net/addgene:250996 ; RRID:Addgene_250996)
