[The description below was written by a language model from this plasmid's Addgene catalogue record and pLannotate feature annotations shown in this document.]
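Description:
pAH_DEST_nHalo-Sec61β-3XFLAG is a mammalian expression plasmid of about 6 kb, built by Gateway recombination of the human SEC61B coding sequence (291 bp) into the pAH_DEST_nHalo-3XFLAG destination backbone. It is propagated in E. coli through a high-copy ColE1/pUC-type origin and selected with ampicillin via the β-lactamase gene and its native promoter. Remnants of a lac promoter, lac operator, CAP binding site and a lacI fragment lie near the origin as carry-over from the cloning vector and play no evident role in expression. No mammalian selection marker is annotated, which is consistent with transient transfection use.

The catalogue entry lists the promoter as CMV. The sequence annotation shows a composite arrangement instead: the CMV immediate-early enhancer, then the chicken β-actin promoter and a chimeric chicken β-actin/rabbit β-globin intron, which is the CAG-type configuration known for strong, broad expression in mammalian cells. Downstream, the open reading frame begins with HaloTag, annotated as the dhaA haloalkane dehalogenase from which it is derived. It continues through the attB1 site into Sec61β, then across attB2 into a C-terminal 3xFLAG epitope. Transcripts end at a rabbit β-globin polyadenylation signal, and the short globin "CDS" fragments flagged on either side of the cassette most likely reflect β-globin-derived intron and 3′ sequences rather than expressed protein.

Sec61β is a subunit of the endoplasmic reticulum translocon. The fusion therefore provides an ER-associated protein that can be covalently labelled with HaloTag ligands for imaging, and detected or captured through the FLAG epitopes. The associated publication concerns coordination of cell organelles in metabolon formation.
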