Features (pLannotate 1.2.2; 18 found; start..end, strand, type, name):
    171..1031    -  CDS            AmpR: β-lactamase; bla; confers resistance to ampicillin, carbenicillin, and related antibiotics
   1032..1136    -  promoter       AmpR promoter: bla
   1167..1546    +  enhancer       CMV enhancer: human cytomegalovirus immediate early enhancer
   1548..1825    +  promoter       chicken β-actin promoter: No description available
   1826..2842    +  intron         chimeric intron: chimera between introns from chicken β-actin and rabbit β-globin
   2840..2917    +  CDS            HBBC_AMMLE (fragment): Experimental evidence at protein level: Swiss-Prot protein existence level 1. Involved in oxygen transport from the lung to the various peripheral tissues. From Ammotragus lervia (Barbary sheep) (Antilope lervia).
   2984..3862    +  CDS            dhaA: DHAA_PSEPV - Experimental evidence at protein level: Swiss-Prot protein existence level 1. Catalyzes hydrolytic cleavage of carbon-halogen bonds in halogenated aliphatic compounds, leading to the formation of the corresponding primary alcohols, halide ions and protons. Has a broad substrate specificity, as it is able to dehalogenate mono- and di- chlorinated and brominated alkanes (up to at least C10), and the two isomers of 1,3-dichloropropene to 3-chloroallyl alcohol; the highest activity was found with 1,2-dibromoethane, while no activity was observed with the analog 1,2-dichloroethane. Fro
   3905..3929    +  protein_bind   attB1: mutant version of attB; recombination site for the Gateway® BP reaction BP Clonase™
   3932..4222    +  CDS            Sec61β (sequence partly withheld): human Sec61β subunit of the translocon in the endoplasmic reticulum; SEC61B
   4224..4248    -  protein_bind   attB2: mutant version of attB; recombination site for the Gateway® BP reaction BP Clonase™
   4250..4315    +  CDS            3xFLAG: three tandem FLAG® epitope tags, followed by an enterokinase cleavage site
   4466..4540    +  CDS            HBB (fragment): HBB_PONPY - Experimental evidence at transcript level: Swiss-Prot protein existence level 2. Involved in oxygen transport from the lung to the various peripheral tissues. From Pongo pygmaeus (Bornean orangutan).
   4611..4666    +  polyA_signal   β-globin poly(A) signal: rabbit β-globin polyadenylation signal (Gil and Proudfoot, 1987)
   5051..5067    -  protein_bind   lac operator: The lac repressor binds to the lac operator to inhibit transcription in E. coli. This inhibition can be relieved by adding lactose or isopropyl-β-D-thiogalactopyranoside (IPTG). lac repressor encoded by lacI
   5075..5105    -  promoter       lac promoter: promoter for the E. coli lac operon
   5120..5141    -  protein_bind   CAP binding site: CAP binding activates transcription in the presence of cAMP. E. coli catabolite activator protein
   5157..5258    -  CDS            lacI (fragment): LACI_ECOLI - Experimental evidence at protein level: Swiss-Prot protein existence level 1. Repressor of the lactose operon. Binds allolactose as an inducer. From Escherichia coli (strain K12).
   5441..6029    -  rep_origin     ori: high-copy-number ColE1/pMB1/pBR322/pUC origin of replication
>Addgene plasmid #250996 | pAH_DEST_nHalo-Sec61β-3XFLAG | addgene full sequence | sequence record 498465 | Addgene NGS Result
GAAGATCCTTTGATCTTTTCTACGGGGTCTGACGCTCAGTGGAACGAAAACTCACGTTAAGGGATTTTGG
TCATGAGATTATCAAAAAGGATCTTCACCTAGATCCTTTTAAATTAAAAATGAAGTTTTAAATCAATCTA
AAGTATATATGAGTAAACTTGGTCTGACAGTTACCAATGCTTAATCAGTGAGGCACCTATCTCAGCGATC
TGTCTATTTCGTTCATCCATAGTTGCCTGACTCCCCGTCGTGTAGATAACTACGATACGGGAGGGCTTAC
CATCTGGCCCCAGTGCTGCAATGATACCGCGAGACCCACGCTCACCGGCTCCAGATTTATCAGCAATAAA
CCAGCCAGCCGGAAGGGCCGAGCGCAGAAGTGGTCCTGCAACTTTATCCGCCTCCATCCAGTCTATTAAT
TGTTGCCGGGAAGCTAGAGTAAGTAGTTCGCCAGTTAATAGTTTGCGCAACGTTGTTGCCATTGCTACAG
GCATCGTGGTGTCACGCTCGTCGTTTGGTATGGCTTCATTCAGCTCCGGTTCCCAACGATCAAGGCGAGT
TACATGATCCCCCATGTTGTGCAAAAAAGCGGTTAGCTCCTTCGGTCCTCCGATCGTTGTCAGAAGTAAG
TTGGCCGCAGTGTTATCACTCATGGTTATGGCAGCACTGCATAATTCTCTTACTGTCATGCCATCCGTAA
GATGCTTTTCTGTGACTGGTGAGTACTCAACCAAGTCATTCTGAGAATAGTGTATGCGGCGACCGAGTTG
CTCTTGCCCGGCGTCAATACGGGATAATACCGCGCCACATAGCAGAACTTTAAAAGTGCTCATCATTGGA
AAACGTTCTTCGGGGCGAAAACTCTCAAGGATCTTACCGCTGTTGAGATCCAGTTCGATGTAACCCACTC
GTGCACCCAACTGATCTTCAGCATCTTTTACTTTCACCAGCGTTTCTGGGTGAGCAAAAACAGGAAGGCA
AAATGCCGCAAAAAAGGGAATAAGGGCGACACGGAAATGTTGAATACTCATACTCTTCCTTTTTCAATAT
TATTGAAGCATTTATCAGGGTTATTGTCTCATGAGCGGATACATATTTGAATGTATTTAGAAAAATAAAC
AAATAGGGGTTCCGCGCACATTTCCCCGAAAAGTGCCACCTGGGTCGACATTGATTATTGACTAGTTATT
AATAGTAATCAATTACGGGGTCATTAGTTCATAGCCCATATATGGAGTTCCGCGTTACATAACTTACGGT
AAATGGCCCGCCTGGCTGACCGCCCAACGACCCCCGCCCATTGACGTCAATAATGACGTATGTTCCCATA
GTAACGCCAATAGGGACTTTCCATTGACGTCAATGGGTGGAGTATTTACGGTAAACTGCCCACTTGGCAG
TACATCAAGTGTATCATATGCCAAGTACGCCCCCTATTGACGTCAATGACGGTAAATGGCCCGCCTGGCA
TTATGCCCAGTACATGACCTTATGGGACTTTCCTACTTGGCAGTACATCTACGTATTAGTCATCGCTATT
ACCATGGTCGAGGTGAGCCCCACGTTCTGCTTCACTCTCCCCATCTCCCCCCCCTCCCCACCCCCAATTT
TGTATTTATTTATTTTTTAATTATTTTGTGCAGCGATGGGGGCGGGGGGGGGGGGGGGGCGCGCGCCRGG
SGGGGSGGGGSGGGGSGRGGGGSGGGGSGGGGCGAGGCGGAGAGGTGCGGCGGCAGCCAATCAGAGCGGC
GCGCTCCGAAAGTTTCCTTTTATGGCGAGGCGGCGGCGGCGGCGGCCCTATAAAAAGCGAAGCGCGCGGC
GGGCGGGAGTCGCTGCGCGCTGCCTTCGCCCCGTGCCCCGCTCCGCCGCCGCCTCGCGCCGCCCGCCCCG
GCTCTGACTGACCGCGTTACTCCCACAGGTGAGCGGGCGGGACGGCCCTTCTCCTCCGGGCTGTAATTAG
CGCTTGGTTTAATGACGGCTTGTTTCTTTTCTGTGGCTGCGTGAAAGCCTTGAGGGGCTCCGGGAGGGCC
CTTTGTGCGGGGGGAGCGGCTCGGGGGGTGCGTGCGTGTGTGTGTGCGTGGGGAGCGCCGCGTGCGGCTC
CGCGCTGCCCGGCGGCTGTGAGCGCTGCGGGCGCGGCGCGGGGCTTTGTGCGCTCCGCAGTGTGCGCGAG
GGGAGCGCGGCCGGGGGCGGTGCCCCGCGGTGCGGGGGGGGCTGCGAGGGGAACAAAGGCTGCGTGCGGG
GTGTGTGCGTGGGGGGGTGAGCAGGGGGTGTGGGCGCGTCGGTCGGGCTGCAACCCCCCCTGCACCCCCC
TCCCCGAGTTGCTGAGCACGGCCCGGCTTCGGGTGCGGGGCTCCGTACGGGGCGTGGCGCGGGGCTCGCC
GTGCCGGGCGGGGGGTGGCGGCAGGTGGGGGTGCCGGGCGGGGCGGGGCCGCCTCGGGCCGGGGAGGGCT
CGGGGGAGGGGCGCGGCGGCCCCCGGAGCGCCGGCGGCTGTCGAGGCGCGGCGAGCCGCAGCCATTGCCT
TTTATGGTAATCGTGCGAGAGGGCGCAGGGACTTCCTTTGTCCCAAATCTGTGCGGAGCCGAAATCTGGG
AGGCGCCGCCGCACCCCCTCTAGCGGGCGCGGGGCGAAGCGGTGCGGCGCCGGCAGGAAGGAAATGGGCG
GGGAGGGCCTTCGTGCGTCGCCGCGCCGCCGTCCCCTTCTCCCTCTCCAGCCTCGGGGCTGTCCGCGGGG
GGACGGCTGCCTTCGGGGGGGACGGGGCAGGGCGGGGTTCGGCTTCTGGCGTGTGACCGGCGGCTCTAGC
GCCTCTGCTAACCATGTTCATGCCTTCTTCTTTTTCCTACAGCTCCTGGGCAACGTGCTGGTTGTTGTGC
TGTCTCATCATTTTGGCAAAGAATTGCGGCCGTCTCAGGCCGAGTTCGGTACCGCCACCATGAAATGGGT
CACCTTTATCAGCCTGCTGTTCCTGTTCAGCAGCGCCTACAGCATGGCCGAGATCGGCACCGGCTTTCCC
TTCGATCCTCACTACGTGGAAGTGCTGGGCGAGAGAATGCACTATGTGGACGTGGGCCCCAGAGATGGAA
CCCCTGTGCTGTTTCTGCACGGCAACCCTACCAGCAGCTACGTGTGGCGGAACATCATCCCTCACGTGGC
CCCTACACACAGATGTATCGCCCCTGACCTGATCGGCATGGGCAAGAGCGATAAGCCCGACCTGGGCTAC
TTCTTCGACGACCACGTGCGGTTCATGGACGCCTTTATTGAGGCCCTCGGCCTGGAAGAGGTGGTGCTGG
TTATTCACGATTGGGGCAGCGCCCTGGGATTCCACTGGGCCAAGAGAAACCCCGAGAGAGTGAAGGGAAT
CGCCTTCATGGAATTCATCAGGCCCATTCCTACCTGGGACGAGTGGCCTGAGTTCGCCAGAGAGACATTC
CAGGCCTTCAGAACCACCGACGTGGGCAGAAAGCTGATCATCGACCAGAACGTGTTCATCGAGGGCACCC
TGCCTATGGGAGTCGTCAGACCACTGACCGAGGTGGAAATGGACCACTACAGAGAGCCCTTTCTGAACCC
CGTGGACCGGGAACCTCTTTGGAGATTCCCCAACGAGCTGCCCATTGCCGGCGAGCCTGCTAATATTGTG
GCCCTGGTGGAAGAGTACATGGACTGGCTGCATCAGAGCCCCGTGCCTAAGCTGCTGTTTTGGGGAACAC
CCGGCGTGCTGATTCCTCCTGCTGAAGCTGCCAGACTGGCCAAGAGCCTGCCTAATTGCAAGGCCGTGGA
TATCGGCCCTGGCCTGAATCTGCTGCAAGAGGACAACCCCGATCTGATCGGCTCCGAGATTGCCAGATGG
CTGAGCACCCTGGAAATCTCTGGCGGAGGCGGAGGATCTGGCGGCGGAATTGAGACAAGTTTGTACAAAA
AAGCAGGCTTC
[288 nt withheld, positions 3932-4219]
TAGGACCCAGCTTTCTTGTACAAAGTGGTCGACTACAAAGACCATGACGGTGATTATAAAGATCATGACA
TCGATTACAAGGATGACGATGACAAGTGATGAGGGTCCGGCGGCGGATCTTCTAGAGCCCACATCGTGAT
GGTCGACGCTTACAAGCCCACCAAATGATGAGGATCCTCTAGAACGCGTAGCGGCCGCCATGAATTCCAT
CACCACCATCATCACCATCATTGACTCGAGCGATAATTCACTCCTCAGGTGCAGGCTGCCTATCAGAAGG
TGGTGGCTGGTGTGGCCAATGCCCTGGCTCACAAATACCACTGAGATCTTTTTCCCTCTGCCAAAAATTA
TGGGGACATCATGAAGCCCCTTGAGCATCTGACTTCTGGCTAATAAAGGAAATTTATTTTCATTGCAATA
GTGTGTTGGAATTTTTTGTGTCTCTCACTCGGAAGGACATATGGGAGGGCAAATCATTTAAAACATCAGA
ATGAGTATTTGGTTTAGAGTTTGGCAACATATGCCCATATGCTGGCTGCCATGAACAAAGGTTGGCTATA
AAGAGGTCATCAGTATATGAAACAGCCCCCTGCTGTCCATTCCTTATTCCATAGAAAAGCCTTGACTTGA
GGTTAGATTTTTTTTATATTTTGTTTTGTGTTATTTTTTTCTTTAACATCCCTAAAATTTTCCTTACATG
TTTTACTAGCCAGATTTTTCCTCCTCTCCTGACTACTCCCAGTCATAGCTGTCCCTCTTCTCTTATGGAG
ATCCCTCGACCTGCAGCCCAAGCTTGGCGTAATCATGGTCATAGCTGTTTCCTGTGTGAAATTGTTATCC
GCTCACAATTCCACACAACATACGAGCCGGAAGCATAAAGTGTAAAGCCTGGGGTGCCTAATGAGTGAGC
TAACTCACATTAATTGCGTTGCGCTCACTGCCCGCTTTCCAGTCGGGAAACCTGTCGTGCCAGCGGATCG
ATCCGCTGCATTAATGAATCGGCCAACGCGCGGGGAGAGGCGGTTTGCGTATTGGGCGCTCTTCCGCTTC
CTCGCTCACTGACTCGCTGCGCTCGGTCGTTCGGCTGCGGCGAGCGGTATCAGCTCACTCAAAGGCGGTA
ATACGGTTATCCACAGAATCAGGGGATAACGCAGGAAAGAACATGTGAGCAAAAGGCCAGCAAAAGGCCA
GGAACCGTAAAAAGGCCGCGTTGCTGGCGTTTTTCCATAGGCTCCGCCCCCCTGACGAGCATCACAAAAA
TCGACGCTCAAGTCAGAGGTGGCGAAACCCGACAGGACTATAAAGATACCAGGCGTTTCCCCCTGGAAGC
TCCCTCGTGCGCTCTCCTGTTCCGACCCTGCCGCTTACCGGATACCTGTCCGCCTTTCTCCCTTCGGGAA
GCGTGGCGCTTTCTCATAGCTCACGCTGTAGGTATCTCAGTTCGGTGTAGGTCGTTCGCTCCAAGCTGGG
CTGTGTGCACGAACCCCCCGTTCAGCCCGACCGCTGCGCCTTATCCGGTAACTATCGTCTTGAGTCCAAC
CCGGTAAGACACGACTTATCGCCACTGGCAGCAGCCACTGGTAACAGGATTAGCAGAGCGAGGTATGTAG
GCGGTGCTACAGAGTTCTTGAAGTGGTGGCCTAACTACGGCTACACTAGAAGAACAGTATTTGGTATCTG
CGCTCTGCTGAAGCCAGTTACCTTCGGAAAAAGAGTTGGTAGCTCTTGATCCGGCAAACAAACCACCGCT
GGTAGCGGTGGTTTTTTTGTTTGCAAGCAGCAGATTACGCGCAGAAAAAAAGGATCTCAA
